>Addgene plasmid #69036 | pES007 (pTet-qacR 5/pQacA-deGFP) | depositor full sequence | sequence record 121998 | pES007 (pTet-qacR 5/pQacA-deGFP) sequence 3956 bps
TATGAAGCTGAGACCTTGATCGGGCACGTAAGAGGTTCCAACTTTCACCATAATGAAATAAGATCACTAC
CGGGCGTATTTTTTGAGTTATCGAGATTTTCAGGAGCTAAGGAAGCTAAAATGGAGAAAAAAATCACTGG
ATATACCACCGTTGATATATCCCAATGGCATCGTAAAGAACATTTTGAGGCATTTCAGTCAGTTGCTCAA
TGTACCTATAACCAGACCGTTCAGCTGGATATTACGGCCTTTTTAAAGACCGTAAAGAAAAATAAGCACA
AGTTTTATCCGGCCTTTATTCACATTCTTGCCCGCCTGATGAATGCTCATCCGGAATTTCGTATGGCAAT
GAAAGACGGTGAGCTGGTGATATGGGATAGTGTTCACCCTTGTTACACCGTTTTCCATGAGCAAACTGAA
ACGTTTTCATCGCTCTGGAGTGAATACCACGACGATTTCCGGCAGTTTCTACACATATATTCGCAAGATG
TGGCGTGTTACGGTGAAAACCTGGCCTATTTCCCTAAAGGGTTTATTGAGAATATGTTTTTCGTCTCAGC
CAATCCCTGGGTGAGTTTCACCAGTTTTGATTTAAACGTGGCCAATATGGACAACTTCTTCGCCCCCGTT
TTCACCATGGGCAAATATTATACGCAAGGCGACAAGGTGCTGATGCCGCTGGCGATTCAGGTTCATCATG
CCGTTTGTGATGGCTTCCATGTCGGCAGAATGCTTAATGAATTACAACAGTACTGCGATGAGTGGCAGGG
CGGGGCGTAATTTGATATCGAGCTCGCTTGGACTCCTGTTGATAGATCCAGTAATGACCTCAGAACTCCA
TCTGGATTTGTTCAGAACGCTCGGTTGCCGCCGGGCGTTTTTTATTGGTGAGAATCCAAGCCTCGGTGAG
AATCCAAGCCTCGATCAACGTCTCATTTTCGCCAAAAGTTGGCCCAGGGCTTCCCGGTATCAACAGGGAC
ACCAGGATTTATTTATTCTGCGAAGTGATCTTCCGTCACAGGTATTTATTCGGCGCAAAGTGCGTCGGGT
GATGCTGCCAACTTACTGATTTAGTGTATGATGGTGTTTTTGAGGTGCTCCAGTGGCTTCTGTTTCTATC
AGCTGTCCCTCCTGTTCAGCTACTGACGGGGTGGTGCGTAACGGCAAAAGCACCGCCGGACATCAGCGGT
AGCGGAGTGTATACTGGCTTACTATGTTGGCACTGATGAGGGTGTCAGTGAAGTGCTTCATGTGGCAGGA
GAAAAAAGGCTGCACCGGTGCGTCAGCAGAATATGTGATACAGGATATATTCCGCTTCCTCGCTCACTGA
CTCGCTACGCTCGGTCGTTCGACTGCGGCGAGCGGAAATGGCTTACGAACGGGGCGGAGATTTCCTGGAA
GATGCCAGGAAGATACTTAACAGGGAAGTGAGAGGGCCGCGGCAAAGCCGTTTTTCCATAGGCTCCGCCC
CCCTGACAAGCATCACGAAATCTGACGCTCAAATCAGTGGTGGCGAAACCCGACAGGACTATAAAGATAC
CAGGCGTTTCCCCCTGGCGGCTCCCTCGTGCGCTCTCCTGTTCCTGCCTTTCGGTTTACCGGTGTCATTC
CGCTGTTATGGCCGCGTTTGTCTCATTCCACGCCTGACACTCAGTTCCGGGTAGGCAGTTCGCTCCAAGC
TGGACTGTATGCACGAACCCCCCGTTCAGTCCGACCGCTGCGCCTTATCCGGTAACTATCGTCTTGAGTC
CAACCCGGAAAGACATGCAAAAGCACCACTGGCAGCAGCCACTGGTAATTGATTTAGAGGAGTTAGTCTT
GAAGTCATGCGCCGGTTAAGGCTAAACTGAAAGGACAAGTTTTGGTGACTGCGCTCCTCCAAGCCAGTTA
CCTCGGTTCAAAGAGTTGGTAGCTCAGAGAACCTTCGAAAAACCGCCCTGCAAGGCGGTTTTTTCGTTTT
CAGAGCAAGAGATTACGCGCAGACCAAAACGATCTCAAGAAGATCATCTTATTAATCAGATAAAATATTT
CTAGATTTCAGTGCAATTTATCTCTTCAAATGTAGCACCTGAAGTCAGCCCCATACGATATAAGTTGTAA
TTCTCATGTTTGACAGCTTATCATCGATAAGCTTCCGATGGCGCGCCGAGAGGCTTTACACTTTATGCTT
CCGGCTGGTCTCAGCATCCACGCATTATAACGTCGTATTAGCTGCCTTTCGTCTTCAATAATTCTTGACA
TCCCTATCAGTGATAGAGATACTTCGTGCAATTTTTATATCACCGCCAGGGGTACAACAAGCAAAGAGGA
GAAATACTAGCATGAACTTGAAAGATAAGATTTTGGGTGTTGCTAAAGAGCTGTTTATCAAAAACGGTTA
CAATGCTACTACCACTGGTGAGATTGTGAAATTGTCTGAATCTTCTAAAGGGAATCTATACTATCATTTC
AAAACGAAGGAAAATTTGTTCTTGGAAATCTTGAACATTGAAGAAAGTAAATATCAAGAACAATGGAAAA
AGGAGCAGATTAAAGCTAAAACTAATAGAGAAAAGTTTTATCTGTATAATGAGTTGTCTTTGACTACACA
ATATTACTATCCACTACAGAACGCAATAATCGAGTCTTACACTGAATACTATAAGACTAACTCCATCAAT
GAAAAACAGAACAAATACCAAAATAAGTATATCGATGCATATCACGTTATTTTCAAAGAAGGTAATCTTA
ACGGTGAGTGGAGTATAAATGATGTTAATGCCGTTTCTAAAATTGCTGCTAACGCTGTTAACGGTATTGT
TACATTCACACATGAGCAAAACATCAACGAAAGAATTAAGTTGATGAACAAGTTCTCTCAGATCTTTTTG
AATGGTCTTAGTAAAGGTTCTGGTCACCATCATCACCACCATTAATGAACCAGGCATCAAATAAAACGAA
AGGCTCAGTCGAAAGACTGGGCCTTTCGTTTTATCTGTTGTTTGTCGGTGAACGCTCTCTACTAGAGTCA
CACTGGCTCACCTTCGGGTGGGCCTTTCTGCGTTTATAGTCGGGCACGACTCTCAAGGGCATCGGTCGAC
ACAGAAAAGCCCGCCTTTCGGCGGGCTTTGCTCGAGTTATTCACCAGATGCTTCATTAGATCCCGGCGGC
GGTCACGAACTCCAGCAGGACCATGTGATCGCGCTTCTCGTTGGGGTCTTTGCTCAGGGCGGACTGGGTG
CTCAGGTAGTGGTTGTCGGGCAGCAGCACGGGGCCGTCGCCGATGGGGGTGTTCTGCTGGTAGTGGTCGG
CGAGCTGCACGCTGCCGTCCTCGATGTTGTGGCGGATCTTGAAGTTCACCTTGATGCCGTTCTTCTGCTT
GTCGGCCATGATATAGACGTTGTGGCTGTTGTAGTTGTACTCCAGCTTGTGCCCCAGGATGTTGCCGTCC
TCCTTGAAGTCGATGCCCTTCAGCTCGATGCGGTTCACCAGGGTGTCGCCCTCGAACTTCACCTCGGCGC
GGGTCTTGTAGTTGCCGTCGTCCTTGAAGAAGATGGTGCGCTCCTGGACGTAGCCTTCGGGCATGGCGGA
CTTGAAGAAGTCGTGCTGCTTCATGTGGTCGGGGTAGCGGCTGAAGCACTGCACGCCGTAGGTCAGGGTG
GTCACGAGGGTGGGCCAGGGCACGGGCAGCTTGCCGGTGGTGCAGATGAACTTCAGGGTCAGCTTGCCGT
AGGTGGCATCGCCCTCGCCCTCGCCGGACACGCTGAACTTGTGGCCGTTTACGTCGCCGTCCAGCTCGAC
CAGGATGGGAACAACGCCAGTGAAAAGCTCCATGGTATATCTCCTTCTTAAAGTTAAACAAAATTATTGC
TTTTAAGTTCCCTCCAATCCTTATAGACCGTGCGATCGGTCTATAAGGATTATAATCTATTTTTTTACAT
ATTACAACAAAAAATCTTGCGAAATTTAAATGATGC
Features (pLannotate 1.2.2; 15 found; start..end, strand, type, name):
     23..120     +  promoter       cat promoter: promoter of the E. coli cat gene encoding chloramphenicol acetyltransferase
    121..777     +  CDS            cat: CAT_ECOLX - Experimental evidence at protein level: Swiss-Prot protein existence level 1. This enzyme is an effector of chloramphenicol resistance in bacteria. From Escherichia coli. This protein is used as a marker in many commonly used cloning vectors, such as pACYC184.
    801..895     +  terminator     lambda t0 terminator: transcription terminator from phage lambda
   1048..1188    +  mobile_element IS1 (fragment): prokaryotic transposable element IS1
   1185..1211    +  misc_feature   bom (fragment): basis of mobility region from pBR322
   1310..1365    -  rep_origin     RSF ori (fragment): Plasmids containing the RSF 1030 origin of replication can be propagated in E. coli cells that contain additional plasmids with compatible origins.
   1453..1998    -  rep_origin     p15A ori: Plasmids containing the medium-copy-number p15A origin of replication can be propagated in E. coli cells that contain a second plasmid with the ColE1 origin.
   2110..2134    +  promoter       tet promoter (fragment): E. coli promoter for tetracycline efflux protein gene
   2155..2176    +  promoter       lac UV5 promoter (fragment): E. coli lac promoter with an "up" mutation
   2235..2263    +  promoter       PLtetO-1 promoter (fragment): modified phage lambda PL promoter with tet operator sites (Lutz and Bujard, 1997)
   2322..2885    +  CDS            qacR: QACR_STAAM - Experimental evidence at protein level: Swiss-Prot protein existence level 1. Transcriptional repressor of qacA. Binds to IR1, an unusually long 28 bp operator, which is located downstream from the qacA promoter and overlaps its transcription start site. QacR is induced from its IR1 site by binding to one of many structurally dissimilar cationic lipophilic compounds, which are also substrates of QacA (By similarity). From Staphylococcus aureus (strain Mu50 / ATCC 700699).
   2928..2999    +  terminator     rrnB T1 terminator: transcription terminator T1 from the E. coli rrnB gene
   3015..3042    +  terminator     T7Te terminator: phage T7 early transcription terminator
   3139..3810    -  CDS            (3-F)Tyr-EGFP: (3-F)Tyr-EGFP is a basic (constitutively fluorescent) green fluorescent protein published in 2004, derived from Aequorea victoria.
   3820..3842    -  RBS            RBS: efficient ribosome binding site from bacteriophage T7 gene 10 (Olins and Rangwala, 1989)
