[The description below was written by a language model from this plasmid's Addgene catalogue record and pLannotate feature annotations shown in this document.]
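Description:
pES007 (pTet-qacR 5/pQacA-deGFP) is a 3,956 bp bacterial expression plasmid that places a transcriptional repressor and its fluorescent reporter on one molecule. It is built on a p15A-origin backbone, recorded as low copy and compatible with ColE1-type plasmids. Selection is by chloramphenicol, through a cat gene with its native promoter followed by a lambda t0 terminator. The annotation also picks up short IS1, bom and RSF ori fragments near the origin, which are probably remnants of the backbone or similarity matches rather than functional parts.

The first cassette expresses "qacR 5", a synthetic variant of the Staphylococcus aureus QacR repressor carrying six substitutions (W61Y, E90Q, F102S, M116Q, Y119L, E120Q) and a C-terminal His6 tag. It is driven by a tet-operator-containing promoter (annotated as a PLtetO-1 fragment) and closed by the rrnB T1 and T7Te terminators. The second cassette lies on the opposite strand and encodes deGFP, a truncated eGFP derivative that the annotation tool matched to an EGFP relative. It sits behind a T7 gene 10 ribosome binding site and, according to the catalogue entry, the pQacA promoter, which is not itself annotated in the feature table. QacR normally binds an operator overlapping the qacA transcription start and is released when it binds a ligand, so fluorescence reports how strongly the variant represses and how it responds to an effector. Both inserts were assembled through BsaI sites that were destroyed during cloning.

The associated publication concerns computational redesign of regulator effector specificity to build a vanillin sensor. This plasmid therefore appears to be a single-plasmid test construct for one of the redesigned QacR candidates.
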