Addgene plasmid #69036: pES007 (pTet-qacR 5/pQacA-deGFP)
Purpose: reporter with qacR 5 on single plasmid
Depositing lab: Richard Murray. Depositing organization: California Institute of Technology. Publication: Engineering Transcriptional Regulator Effector Specificity Using Computational Design and In Vitro Rapid Prototyping: Developing a Vanillin Sensor. de Los Santos EL, Meyerowitz JT, Mayo SL, Murray RM. ACS Synth Biol. 2015 Aug 19. 10.1021/acssynbio.5b00090 PubMed 26262913.
Backbone
  Vector backbone: p15A Ori/cm resistant
  Backbone manufacturer: unknown
  Backbone size w/o insert (bp): 1154
  Total vector size (bp): 3956
  Vector type: Bacterial Expression
Growth in bacteria
  Bacterial resistance: Chloramphenicol, 25 μg/mL
  Growth temperature: 37°C
  Growth strain: DH5alpha
  Copy number: Low Copy
Gene/Insert 1
  Gene/Insert name: qacR
  Species: Synthetic
  Insert size (bp): 596
  Mutation: W61Y, E90Q, F102S, M116Q, Y119L, E120Q
  Entrez Gene: qacR (a.k.a. pTZ2162_28)
  Promoter: pTet
  Tag / fusion protein: His6 tag (C terminal on insert)
  Cloning method: Restriction Enzyme; 5′ cloning site BsaI (destroyed during cloning); 3′ cloning site BsaI (destroyed during cloning)
  Sequencing primers: 5′ GCTTATCATCGATAAGCTTCC; 3′ CGCCCGGTAGTGATCTTAT
Gene/Insert 2
  Gene/Insert name: deGFP (alt name: eGFP-Del6-229)
  Species: Synthetic
  Insert size (bp): 672
  Promoter: pQacA
  Cloning method: Restriction Enzyme; 5′ cloning site BsaI (destroyed during cloning); 3′ cloning site BsaI (destroyed during cloning)
  Sequencing primers: 5′ GCTTATCATCGATAAGCTTCC; 3′ CGCCCGGTAGTGATCTTAT
Terms and licenses: Academic/Nonprofit Terms; Industry Terms: Not Available to Industry
How to cite: pES007 (pTet-qacR 5/pQacA-deGFP) was a gift from Richard Murray (Addgene plasmid # 69036 ; http://n2t.net/addgene:69036 ; RRID:Addgene_69036)
