>Addgene plasmid #69036 | pES007 (pTet-qacR 5/pQacA-deGFP) | addgene partial sequence | sequence record 124970 | pACYC-F 5'-tgaagtcagccccatacgat-3'
AGCTTCCGATGGCGCGCCGAGAGGCTTTACACTTTATGCTTCCGGCTGGTCTCAGCATCCACGCATTATA
ACGTCGTATTAGCTGCCTTTCGTCTTCAATAATTCTTGACATCCCTATCAGTGATAGGGATACTTCGTGC
AATTTTTATATCACCGCCAGGGGTACAACAAGCAAAGAGGAGAAATACTAGCATGAACTTGAAAGATAAG
ATTTTGGGTGTTGCTAAAGAGCTGTTTATCAAAAACGGTTACAATGCTACTACCACTGGTGAGATTGTGA
AATTGTCTGAATCTTCTAAAGGGAATCTATACTATCATTTCAAAACGAAGGAAAATTTGTTCTTGGAAAT
CTTGAACATTGAAGAAAGTAAATATCAAGAACAATGGAAAAAGGAGCAGATTAAAGCTAAAACTAATAGA
GAAAAGTTTTATCTGTATAATGAGTTGTCTTTGACTACACAATATTACTATCCACTACAGAACGCAATAA
TCGAGTCTTACACTGAATACTATAAGACTAACTCCATCAATGAAAAACAGAACAAATACCAAAATAAGTA
TATCGATGCATATCACGTTATTTTCAAAGAAGGTAATCTTAACGGTGAGTGGAGTATAAATGATGTTAAT
GCCGTTTCTAAAATTGCTGCTAACGCTGTTAACGGTATTGTTACATTCACACATGAGCAAAACATCAACG
AAAGAATTAAGTTGATGAACAAGTTCTCTCAGATCTTTTTGAATGGTCTTAGTAAAGGTTCTGGTCACCA
TCATCACCACCATTAATGAACCAGGCATCA
