>Addgene plasmid #69036 | pES007 (pTet-qacR 5/pQacA-deGFP) | addgene partial sequence | sequence record 124972 | EXFP-internal-R 5'-GAACTCCAGCAGGACCATGT-3'
TGGGTGCTCAGGTAGTGGTTGTCGGGCAGCAGCACGGGGCCGTCGCCGATGGGGGTGTTCTGCTGGTAGT
GGTCGGCGAGCTGCACGCTGCCGTCCTCGATGTTGTGGCGGATCTTGAAGTTCACCTTGATGCCGTTCTT
CTGCTTGTCGGCCATGATATAGACGTTGTGGCTGTTGTAGTTGTACTCCAGCTTGTGCCCCAGGATGTTG
CCGTCCTCCTTGAAGTCGATGCCCTTCAGCTCGATGCGGTTCACCAGGGTGTCGCCCTCGAACTTCACCT
CGGCGCGGGTCTTGTAGTTGCCGTCGTCCTTGAAGAAGATGGTGCGCTCCTGGACGTAGCCTTCGGGCAT
GGCGGACTTGAAGAAGTCGTGCTGCTTCATGTGGTCGGGGTAGCGGCTGAAGCACTGCACGCCGTAGGTC
AGGGTGGTCACGAGGGTGGGCCAGGGCACGGGCAGCTTGCCGGTGGTGCAGATGAACTTCAGGGTCAGCT
TGCCGTAGGTGGCATCGCCCTCGCCCTCGCCGGACACGCTGAACTTGTGGCCGTTTACGTCGCCGTCCAG
CTCGACCAGGATGGGAACAACGCCAGTGAAAAGCTCCATGGTATATCTCCTTCTTAAAGTTAAACAAAAT
TATTGCTTTTAAGTTCCCTCCAATCCTTATAGACCGTGCGATCGGTCTATAAGGATTATAATCTAT
